>Addgene plasmid #36837 | TAL2448 | depositor partial sequence | sequence record 46030 | TAL2448 sequence 1640 bps
GAACCTGACCCCAGACCAGGTAGTCGCAATCGCGTCACATGACGGGGGAAAGCAAGCCCTGGAAACCGTG
CAAAGGTTGTTGCCGGTCCTTTGTCAAGACCACGGCCTTACACCGGAGCAAGTCGTGGCCATTGCAAGCA
ATGGGGGTGGCAAACAGGCTCTTGAGACGGTTCAGAGACTTCTCCCAGTTCTCTGTCAAGCCCACGGGCT
GACTCCCGATCAAGTTGTAGCGATTGCGAATAACAATGGAGGGAAACAAGCATTGGAGACTGTCCAACGG
CTCCTTCCCGTGTTGTGTCAAGCCCACGGTTTGACGCCTGCACAAGTGGTCGCCATCGCCAGCCATGATG
GCGGTAAGCAGGCGCTGGAAACAGTACAGCGCCTGCTGCCTGTACTGTGCCAGGATCATGGACTGACCCC
AGACCAGGTAGTCGCAATCGCGTCGAACATTGGGGGAAAGCAAGCCCTGGAAACCGTGCAAAGGTTGTTG
CCGGTCCTTTGTCAAGACCACGGCCTTACACCGGAGCAAGTCGTGGCCATTGCAAATAATAACGGTGGCA
AACAGGCTCTTGAGACGGTTCAGAGACTTCTCCCAGTTCTCTGTCAAGCCCACGGGCTGACTCCCGATCA
AGTTGTAGCGATTGCGAATAACAATGGAGGGAAACAAGCATTGGAGACTGTCCAACGGCTCCTTCCCGTG
TTGTGTCAAGCCCACGGTTTGACGCCTGCACAAGTGGTCGCCATCGCCTCCAATATTGGCGGTAAGCAGG
CGCTGGAAACAGTACAGCGCCTGCTGCCTGTACTGTGCCAGGATCATGGACTGACCCCAGACCAGGTAGT
CGCAATCGCGTCACATGACGGGGGAAAGCAAGCCCTGGAAACCGTGCAAAGGTTGTTGCCGGTCCTTTGT
CAAGACCACGGCCTTACACCGGAGCAAGTCGTGGCCATTGCAAGCAACATCGGTGGCAAACAGGCTCTTG
AGACGGTTCAGAGACTTCTCCCAGTTCTCTGTCAAGCCCACGGGCTGACTCCCGATCAAGTTGTAGCGAT
TGCGTCGCATGACGGAGGGAAACAAGCATTGGAGACTGTCCAACGGCTCCTTCCCGTGTTGTGTCAAGCC
CACGGTTTGACGCCTGCACAAGTGGTCGCCATCGCCAGCCATGATGGCGGTAAGCAGGCGCTGGAAACAG
TACAGCGCCTGCTGCCTGTACTGTGCCAGGATCATGGACTGACCCCAGACCAGGTAGTCGCAATCGCGTC
GAACATTGGGGGAAAGCAAGCCCTGGAAACCGTGCAAAGGTTGTTGCCGGTCCTTTGTCAAGACCACGGC
CTTACACCGGAGCAAGTCGTGGCCATTGCAAGCAATGGGGGTGGCAAACAGGCTCTTGAGACGGTTCAGA
GACTTCTCCCAGTTCTCTGTCAAGCCCACGGGCTGACTCCCGATCAAGTTGTAGCGATTGCGAATAACAA
TGGAGGGAAACAAGCATTGGAGACTGTCCAACGGCTCCTTCCCGTGTTGTGTCAAGCCCACGGTTTGACG
CCTGCACAAGTGGTCGCCATCGCCAGCCATGATGGCGGTAAGCAGGCGCTGGAAACAGTACAGCGCCTGC
TGCCTGTACTGTGCCAGGATCATGGACTGA
