>Addgene plasmid #36837 | TAL2448 | addgene partial sequence | sequence record 48071 | CMV-F 5'-CGCAAATGGGCGGTAGGCGTG-3'
CAGAGCTCTCTGGCTAACTAGAGAACCCACTGCTTACTGGCTTATCGAAATTAATACGACTCACTATAGG
GAGACCCAAGCTGGCTAGCACCATGGACTACAAAGACCATGACGGTGATTATAAAGATCATGACATCGAT
TACAAGGATGACGATGACAAGATGGCCCCCAAGAAGAAGAGGAAGGTGGGCATTCACCGCGGGGTACCTA
TGGTGGACTTGAGGACACTCGGTTATTCGCAACAGCAACAGGAGAAAATCAAGCCTAAGGTCAGGAGCAC
CGTCGCGCAACACCACGAGGCGCTTGTGGGGCATGGCTTCACTCATGCGCATATTGTCGCGCTTTCACAG
CACCCTGCGGCGCTTGGGACGGTGGCTGTCAAATACCAAGATATGATTGCGGCCCTGCCCGAAGCCACGC
ACGAGGCAATTGTAGGGGTCGGTAAACAGTGGTCGGGAGCGCGAGCACTTGAGGCGCTGCTGACTGTGGC
GGGTGAGCTTAGGGGGCCTCCGCTCCAGCTCGACACCGGGCAGCTGCTGAAGATCGCGAAGAGAGGGGGA
GTAACAGCGGTAGAGGCAGTGCACGCCTGGCGCAATGCGCTCACCGGGGCCCCCTTGAACCTGACCCCAG
ACCAGGTAGTCGCAATCGCGTCACATGACGGGGGAAAGCAAGCCCTGGAAACCGTGCAAAGGTTGTTGCC
GGTCCTTTGTCAAGACCACGGCCTTACACCGGAGCAAGTCGTGGCCATTGCAAGCAATGGGGGTGGCAAA
CAGGCTCTTGAGACGGTTCAGAGACTTCTCCCAGTTCTCTGTCAAGCCCACGGGCTGACTCCCGATCAAG
TTGTAGCGA
