>Addgene plasmid #36837 | TAL2448 | addgene partial sequence | sequence record 48115 | JDS-TALEN-F 5'-TAGGGGTCGGTAAACAGTGG-3'
AGCTTAGGGGGCCTCCGCTCCAGCTCGACACCGGGCAGCTGCTGAAGATCGCGAAGAGAGGGGGAGTAAC
AGCGGTAGAGGCAGTGCACGCCTGGCGCAATGCGCTCACCGGGGCCCCCTTGAACCTGACCCCAGACCAG
GTAGTCGCAATCGCGTCACATGACGGGGGAAAGCAAGCCCTGGAAACCGTGCAAAGGTTGTTGCCGGTCC
TTTGTCAAGACCACGGCCTTACACCGGAGCAAGTCGTGGCCATTGCAAGCAATGGGGGTGGCAAACAGGC
TCTTGAGACGGTTCAGAGACTTCTCCCAGTTCTCTGTCAAGCCCACGGGCTGACTCCCGATCAAGTTGTA
GCGATTGCGAATAACAATGGAGGGAAACAAGCATTGGAGACTGTCCAACGGCTCCTTCCCGTGTTGTGTC
AAGCCCACGGTTTGACGCCTGCACAAGTGGTCGCCATCGCCAGCCATGATGGCGGTAAGCAGGCGCTGGA
AACAGTACAGCGCCTGCTGCCTGTACTGTGCCAGGATCATGGACTGACCCCAGACCAGGTAGTCGCAATC
GCGTCGAACATTGGGGGAAAGCAAGCCCTGGAAACCGTGCAAAGGTTGTTGCCGGTCCTTTGTCAAGACC
ACGGCCTTACACCGGAGCAAGTCGTGGCCATTGCAAATAATAACGGTGGCAAACAGGCTCTTGAGACGGT
TCAGAGACTTCTCCCAGTTCTCTGTCAAGCCCACGGGCTGACTCCCGATCAAGTTGTAGCGATTGCGAAT
AAC
