[The description below was written by a language model from this plasmid's Addgene catalogue record.]
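Description:
TAL2448 is a mammalian expression plasmid encoding the left monomer of a TALEN pair directed against the human PDGFRB gene. It is built on the JDS74 backbone, a roughly 6.4 kb TALEN expression vector that receives an assembled TAL effector repeat array. Here the array is an insert of about 1.6 kb, produced by the FLASH assembly method and cloned through BsmBI sites that were destroyed in the process. BsmBI is a type IIS enzyme, which cuts outside its recognition site and so allows the array to be joined to the backbone without leaving those sites behind. The plasmid is maintained at high copy in E. coli under ampicillin selection. The record does not name the replication origin or include a feature table, so details of the other backbone elements are not available.

The backbone supplies the coding sequence that flanks the repeat array, with a 3X FLAG epitope at the N terminus and the wild-type FokI nuclease domain at the C terminus. The translated product is therefore a FLAG-tagged TAL effector–FokI fusion. Expression in mammalian cells is driven by the CMV promoter. The vector type also lists a T7 promoter, which permits in vitro transcription of mRNA, for example for delivery as RNA rather than plasmid DNA.

FokI cleaves only as a dimer, so this left monomer is meant to be used with a matching right-hand PDGFRB TALEN binding the opposite half-site. Together they introduce a double-strand break in the spacer between the two sites, for targeted gene disruption or editing at the PDGFRB locus. The depositor recommends confirming the plasmid by diagnostic restriction digest before use.
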