Addgene plasmid #36837: TAL2448
Depositing lab: Keith Joung. Depositing organization: Massachusetts General Hospital. Publication: FLASH assembly of TALENs for high-throughput genome editing. Reyon D, Tsai SQ, Khayter C, Foden JA, Sander JD, Joung JK. Nat Biotechnol. 2012 Apr 8. doi: 10.1038/nbt.2170. PubMed 22484455.
Backbone
  Vector backbone: JDS74
  Backbone manufacturer: Joung lab (Addgene Plasmid # 32288)
  Backbone size w/o insert (bp): 6447
  Vector type: Mammalian, T7 for in vitro mRNA synthesis
Growth in bacteria
  Bacterial resistance: Ampicillin, 100 μg/mL
  Growth temperature: 37°C
  Growth strain: XL1 Blue
  Copy number: High Copy
Gene/Insert
  Gene/Insert name: PDGFRB-TALEN_Left (alt name: PDGFRB)
  Species: H. sapiens (human)
  Insert size (bp): 1640
  Entrez Gene: Pdgfrb (a.k.a. CD140b, PDGFR-1, Pdgfr)
  Promoter: CMV
  Tag / fusion protein: 3X Flag (N terminal on backbone); WT FOKI (C terminal on backbone)
  Cloning method: Restriction Enzyme; 5′ cloning site BsmBI (destroyed during cloning); 3′ cloning site BsmBI (destroyed during cloning)
  Sequencing primers: 5′ CMV-F; 3′ BGH-rev
Terms and licenses: Academic/Nonprofit Terms; Industry Terms: Not Available to Industry
Depositor comments: Target binding site: TCTGCAGGACACCATGCG It is strongly recommended that users perform a diagnostic digest to verify this plasmid prior to use. For example, a double digest of the plasmid with BamHI and KpnI should result in two bands at 2.2kb and 5.9kb.
How to cite: TAL2448 was a gift from Keith Joung (Addgene plasmid # 36837 ; http://n2t.net/addgene:36837 ; RRID:Addgene_36837)
